Addgene plasmid #8348: HA-FOXO3A T32A
Depositing lab: Michael Greenberg. Depositing organization: Boston Children's Hospital. Publication: Akt promotes cell survival by phosphorylating and inhibiting a Forkhead transcription factor. Brunet A, Bonni A, Zigmond MJ, Lin MZ, Juo P, Hu LS, Anderson MJ, Arden KC, Blenis J, Greenberg ME. Cell 1999 Mar 19;96(6):857-68. 10.1016/S0092-8674(00)80595-4 PubMed 10102273.
Backbone
  Vector backbone: pECE
  Backbone size w/o insert (bp): 2933
  Vector type: Mammalian Expression
Growth in bacteria
  Bacterial resistance: Ampicillin, 100 μg/mL
  Growth temperature: 37°C
  Growth strain: DH5alpha
  Copy number: High Copy
Gene/Insert
  Gene/Insert name: FOXO3a (alt names: FKHRL1; forkhead family)
  Species: H. sapiens (human)
  Insert size (bp): 2038
  Mutation: T32A
  Entrez Gene: FOXO3 (a.k.a. AF6q21, FKHRL1, FKHRL1P2, FOXO2, FOXO3A)
  Tag / fusion protein: HA (N terminal on insert)
  Cloning method: Restriction Enzyme; 5′ cloning site HindIII (not destroyed); 3′ cloning site XbaI (not destroyed)
  Sequencing primers: 5′ SV40pro-F
Terms and licenses: Academic/Nonprofit Terms; Industry Terms: Not Available to Industry
Depositor comments: See HA-FOXO3a WT for wild-type sequence and map.
How to cite: HA-FOXO3A T32A was a gift from Michael Greenberg (Addgene plasmid # 8348 ; http://n2t.net/addgene:8348 ; RRID:Addgene_8348)
