[The description below was written by a language model from this plasmid's Addgene catalogue record.]
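Description:
HA-FOXO3A T32A is a mammalian expression plasmid built on the pECE backbone (about 2.9 kb without insert) that carries a roughly 2.0 kb human FOXO3a cDNA, also known as FKHRL1, a member of the forkhead family of transcription factors. The coding sequence was inserted by restriction cloning between HindIII and XbaI sites, both of which remain intact, and it carries an N-terminal HA epitope tag so that the expressed protein can be detected or immunoprecipitated with anti-HA antibodies. The plasmid is maintained in E. coli as a high-copy construct under ampicillin selection. The record does not explicitly name the promoter. The listed 5′ sequencing primer anneals in an SV40 promoter, which suggests that an SV40 promoter lies upstream of the insert. No mammalian selection marker is recorded, and no feature table is provided, so other backbone elements cannot be described from this entry.

The defining feature is the T32A substitution, which replaces threonine 32 with a non-phosphorylatable alanine. The associated publication concerns Akt promoting cell survival by phosphorylating and inhibiting a forkhead transcription factor, so this mutant presumably serves to remove one candidate phosphorylation site and test its contribution to that regulation. Typical use would be transfection into mammalian cells alongside the wild-type protein to compare phosphorylation and activity. The depositor refers users to the corresponding wild-type HA-FOXO3a entry for the reference sequence and map.
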