>Addgene plasmid #8348 | HA-FOXO3A T32A | addgene partial sequence | sequence record 17767 | 8348 with SV40pro-F
TGAGAGGCTTTTTTGGAGGAGATCTAAGCTTGCCGCCCCATGTATGATGTTCCTGATTATGCTAGCCTCC
CGGGGAATTCGGCAGAGGCACCGGCTTCCCCGGCCCCGCTCTCTCCGCTCGAAGTGGAGCTGGACCCGGA
GTTCGAGCCCCAGAGCCGTCCGCGATCCTGTGCGTGGCCCCTGCAAAGGCCGGAGCTCCAAGCGAGCCCT
GCCAAGCCCTCGGGGGAGACGGCCGCTGACTCCATGATCCCCGAGGAGGAGGACGATGAAGACGACGAGG
ACGGCGGGGGACGGGCCGGCTCGGCCATGGCGATCGGCGGCGGCGGCGGGAGCGGCACGCTGGGCTCCGG
GCTGCTCCTTGAGGACTCGGCCCGGGTGCTGGCACCCGGAGGGCAAGACCCCGGGTCTGGGCCAGCCACC
GCGGCGGGCGGGCTGAGCGGGGGTACACAGGCGCTGCTGCAGCCTCAGCAACCGCTGCCACCGCCGCAGC
CGGGGGCGGCTGGGGGCTCCGGGCAGCCGAGGAAATGTTCGTCGCGGCGGAACGCCTGGGGAAACCTGTC
CTACGCGGACCTGATCACCCGCGCCATCGAGAGCTCCCCGGACAAACGGCTCACTCTGTCCCAGATCTAC
GAGTGGATGGTGCGTTGCGTGCCCTACTTCAAGGATAANGGGCGACAGCACAGCTCTGCCGGCTGGAAGA
CTCCATCCGGCACACCTGTCACTGCTAGTCGATTCTGCGGGTCAGATGAGGGACTGGCAGACTCTG
